>Addgene plasmid #156493 | pD649-HAsp-SIGIRR-Fc(DAPA)-AviTag-6xHis | addgene full sequence | sequence record 368815 | Addgene NGS Result
AAATTAGTCAGCCATGGGGCGGAGAATGGGCGGAACTGGGCGGAGTTAGGGGCGGGATGGGCGGAGTTAG
GGGCGGGACTATGGTTGCTGACTAATTGAGATGCATGCTTTGCATACTTCTGCCTGCTGGGGAGCCTGGG
GACTTTCCACACCTGGTTGCTGACTAATTGAGATGCATGCTTTGCATACTTCTGCCTGCTGGGGAGCCTG
GGGACTTTCCACACCCTAACTGACACACATTCCACAGAATTAATTCGCGTTAAATTTTTGTTAAATCAGC
TCATTTTTTAACCAATAGGCCGAAATCGGCAAAATCCCTTATAAATCAAAAGAATAGACCGAGATAGGGT
TGAGTGTTGTGATGCAATTTCCTCATTTTATTAGGAAAGGACAGTGGGAGTGGCACCTTCCAGGGTCAAG
GAAGGCACGGGGGAGGGGCAAACAACAGATGGCTGGCAACTAGAAGGCACAGTCGAGGCTGATTTTCTCT
ATCTATTTATTTTACTACTCAAGACTATCTTGCAAAGTAGAAGAACCCTGTCTGCAGTATGACGACCGTG
TATACCCGATTGGCTTACCGGGTAACGCGTTGTGCCAGTGACTACAGGCCGGCCTTAGTGGTGATGGTGG
TGGTGTTCATGCCACTCAATCTTCTGAGCCTCGAAAATATCATTAAGACCGCTGCCGCCGGGGCTCAGGC
TCAGGGACTTCTGGGTGTAGTGGTTGTGCAGGGCCTCGTGCATCACGCTGCAGCTGAACACGTTGCCCTG
CTGCCACCTGGACTTGTCCACGGTCAGCTTGCTGTACAGGAAGAAGCTGCCGTCGCTGTCCAGCACTGGG
GGGGTGGTCTTGTAGTTGTTCTCGGGCTGGCCGTTGCTCTCCCACTCCACGGCGATATCGCTGGGGTAGA
AGCCCTTCACCAGACAGGTCAGGGACACCTGGTTCTTGGTCATCTCCTCCCGGCTGGGGGGCAGGGTGTA
CACCTGGGGCTCCCGTGGCTGGCCCTTGGCCTTGCTGATTGTCTTTTCGATTGGGGCAGCCAGGGCCTTG
TTGGAGACTTTGCACTTGTATTCTTTGCCGTTCAGCCAGTCCTGGTGCAGCACGGTCAGCACGGACACCA
CCCTGTAGGTGCTGTTGTACTGCTCCTCTCTGGGCTTGGTCTTGGCGTTGTGCACCTCCACGCCGTCCAC
GTACCAGTTGAACTTCACCTCTGGGTCCTCGTGGGACACGGCCACCACCACGCAGGTCACCTCGGGGGTC
CTGCTGATCATCAGGGTGTCCTTGGGCTTGGGGGGGAACAGGAACACGGAAGGCCCTCCCAGCAGTTCTG
GAGCTGGGCAGGGGGGGCAGGTGTGGGTCTTGTCGCCGCCCGGCGCGCCATGGCTTGTGGGGCCAGCTCT
CTGCAGTGTGAAGCTGCTGAAGCTGATGTTCTGGATGCTACAGGTGAAGGCGCCGTACACCTCTGTGCTG
GTCACATTCACTCCCAGCACGCTAGACACCAGCACCTCGCTCAGATTGGCTTTGACCCAGCTGTACTCGT
GCAGGCTATAGTGTCCGCCGATGCCGAGAGGCAGTCCATCCTTCAGCCACTGCACGCTTGGCAGAGAACA
GTGAGGGCCAGACACAACCCAGGCTGTGCAATTCAGGGCCACAGAGCTTCCCAGAGCAGGTCTGAGCACC
TGATCCTCAGAGGGGCTCAGAAAGTCAGGGGCTCTGTCACAAACACCAGGCATGGCGGCCGCAGCGAACA
CCAGGCAGAAGATGTAGCTCAGGGCAATGATGGTCTTCATGGTGGCGCTAGCAGGCGCGTTTTCGATAGA
ACCGAGGTGCAGTTGGACCTGGGAGTGGACACCTGTGGAGAGAAAGGCAAAGTGGATGTTATTCTATAGT
GTCACCTAAATCGTATGTGTATGATACATAAGGTTATGTATTAATTGTAGCCGCGTTCTAACGAAGCCAA
GGGGGTGGGCCTATAGACTCTATAGGCGGTACTTACGTCACTCTTGGCACGGGGAATCCGCGTTCCAATG
CACCGTTCCCGGCCGCGGAGGCTGGATCGGTCCCGGTGTCTTCTATGGAGGTCAAAACAGCGTGGATGGC
GTCTCCAGGCGATCTGACGGTTCACTAAACGAGCTCTGCTTATATAGACCTCCCACCGTACACGCCTACC
GCCCATTTGCGTCAATGGGGCGGAGTTGTTACGACATTTTGGAAAGTCCCGTTGATTTTGGTGCCAAAAC
AAACTCCCATTGACGTCAATGGGGTGGAGACTTGGAAATCCCCGTGAGTCAAACCGCTATCCACGCCCAT
TGATGTACTGCCAAAACCGCATCACCATGGTAATAGCGATGACTAATACGTAGATGTACTGCCAAGTAGG
AAAGTCCCATAAGGTCATGTACTGGGCATAATGCCAGGCGGGCCATTTACCGTCATTGACGTCAATAGGG
GGCGTACTTGGCATATGATACACTTGATGTACTGCCAAGTGGGCAGTTTACCGTAAATACTCCACCCATT
GACGTCAATGGAAAGTCCCTATTGGCGTTACTATGGGAACATACGTCATTATTGACGTCAATGGGCGGGG
GTCGTTGGGCGGTCAGCCAGGCGGGCCATTTACCGTAAGTTATGTAACGCGGAACTCCATATATGGGCTA
TGAACTAATGACCCCGTAATTGATTACTATTAATAACTAGTCAATAATCAATGCCAACATGGCGGTCATA
TTGGACATGAGCCAATATAAATGTACATATTATGATATAGATACAACGTATGCAATGGCCAATAGCCAAT
ATTGATTTATGCTATATAACCAATGAATAATATGGCTAATGGCCAATATTGAGTCAACGCCACTGTGCAT
GAAGCTCGTAATTGTTATCCGCTCACAATTAAGGGCGACACAAAATTTATTCTAAATGATAATAAATACT
GATAACATCTTATAGTTTGTATTATATTTTGTATTATCGTTGACATGTATAATTTTGATATCAAAAACTG
ATTTTCCCTTTATTATTTTCGAGATTTATTTTCTTAATTCTCTTTAACAAACTAGAAATATTGTATATAC
AAAAAATCATAAATAATAGATGAATAGTTTAATTATAGGTGTTCATCAATCGAAAAAGCAACGTATCTTA
TTTAAAGTGCGTTGCTTTTTTCTCATTTATAAGGTTAAATAATTCTCATATATCAAGCAAAGTGACAGGC
GCCCTTAAATATTCTGACAAATGCTCTTTCCCTAAACTCCCCCCATAAAAAAACCCGCCGAAGCGGGTTT
TTACGTTATTTGCGGATTAACGATTACTCGTTATCAGAACCGCCCAGGGGGCCCGAGCTTAAGACTGGCC
GTCGTTTTACAACACAGAAAGAGTTTGTAGAAACGCAAAAAGGCCATCCGTCAGGGGCCTTCTGCTTAGT
TTGATGCCTGGCAGTTCCCTACTCTCGCCTTCCGCTTCCTCGCTCACTGACTCGCTGCGCTCGGTCGTTC
GGCTGCGGCGAGCGGTATCAGCTCACTCAAAGGCGGTAATACGGTTATCCACAGAATCAGGGGATAACGC
AGGAAAGAACATGTGAGCAAAAGGCCAGCAAAAGGCCAGGAACCGTAAAAAGGCCGCGTTGCTGGCGTTT
TTCCATAGGCTCCGCCCCCCTGACGAGCATCACAAAAATCGACGCTCAAGTCAGAGGTGGCGAAACCCGA
CAGGACTATAAAGATACCAGGCGTTTCCCCCTGGAAGCTCCCTCGTGCGCTCTCCTGTTCCGACCCTGCC
GCTTACCGGATACCTGTCCGCCTTTCTCCCTTCGGGAAGCGTGGCGCTTTCTCATAGCTCACGCTGTAGG
TATCTCAGTTCGGTGTAGGTCGTTCGCTCCAAGCTGGGCTGTGTGCACGAACCCCCCGTTCAGCCCGACC
GCTGCGCCTTATCCGGTAACTATCGTCTTGAGTCCAACCCGGTAAGACACGACTTATCGCCACTGGCAGC
AGCCACTGGTAACAGGATTAGCAGAGCGAGGTATGTAGGCGGTGCTACAGAGTTCTTGAAGTGGTGGGCT
AACTACGGCTACACTAGAAGAACAGTATTTGGTATCTGCGCTCTGCTGAAGCCAGTTACCTTCGGAAAAA
GAGTTGGTAGCTCTTGATCCGGCAAACAAACCACCGCTGGTAGCGGTGGTTTTTTTGTTTGCAAGCAGCA
GATTACGCGCAGAAAAAAAGGATCTCAAGAAGATCCTTTGATCTTTTCTACGGGGTCTGACGCTCAGTGG
AACGACGCGCGCGTAACTCACGTTAAGGGATTTTGGTCATGAGCAAGGGGTGTTATGAGCCATATTCAGG
TATAAATGGGCTCGCGATAATGTTCAGAATTGGTTAATTGGTTGTAACACTGACCCCTATTTGTTTATTT
TTCTAAATACATTCAAATATGTATCCGCTCATGAGACAATAACCCTGATAAATGCTTCAATAATATTGAA
AAAGGAAGAATATGAGTATTCAACATTTCCGTGTCGCCCTTATTCCCTTTTTTGCGGCATTTTGCCTTCC
TGTTTTTGCTCACCCAGAAACGCTGGTGAAAGTAAAAGATGCTGAAGATCAGTTGGGTGCACGAGTGGGT
TACATCGAACTGGATCTCAACAGCGGTAAGATCCTTGAGAGTTTTCGCCCCGAAGAACGTTTTCCAATGA
TGAGCACTTTTAAAGTTCTGCTATGTGGCGCGGTATTATCCCGTATTGACGCCGGGCAAGAGCAACTCGG
TCGCCGCATACACTATTCTCAGAATGACTTGGTTGAGTACTCACCAGTCACAGAAAAGCATCTTACGGAT
GGCATGACAGTAAGAGAATTATGCAGTGCTGCCATAACCATGAGTGATAACACTGCGGCCAACTTACTTC
TGACAACGATCGGAGGACCGAAGGAGCTAACCGCTTTTTTGCACAACATGGGGGATCATGTAACTCGCCT
TGATCGTTGGGAACCGGAGCTGAATGAAGCCATACCAAACGACGAGCGTGACACCACGATGCCTGTAGCG
ATGGCAACAACGTTGCGCAAACTATTAACTGGCGAACTACTTACTCTAGCTTCCCGGCAACAATTAATAG
ACTGGATGGAGGCGGATAAAGTTGCAGGACCACTTCTGCGCTCGGCCCTTCCGGCTGGCTGGTTTATTGC
TGATAAATCCGGAGCCGGTGAGCGTGGTTCTCGCGGTATCATCGCAGCGCTGGGGCCAGATGGTAAGCCC
TCCCGTATCGTAGTTATCTACACGACGGGGAGTCAGGCAACTATGGATGAACGAAATAGACAGATCGCTG
AGATAGGTGCCTCACTGATTAAGCATTGGTAATGACCATGATTACGCCAAGCTCTAGCTAGAGGTCGACG
GTATACAGACATGATAAGATACATTGATGAGTTTGGACAAACCACAACTAGAATGCAGTGAAAAAAATGC
TTTATTTGTGAAATTTGTGATGCTATTGCTTTATTTGTAACCATTATAAGCTGCAATAAACAAGTTGGGG
TGGGCGAAGAACTCCAGCATGAGATCCCCGCGCTGGAGGATCATCCAGCCGGCGTCCCGGAAAACGATTC
CGAAGCCCAACCTTTCATAGAAGGCGGCGGTGGAATCGAAATCTCGTAGCACGTGTCAGGCACCGGGCTT
GCGGGTCATGCACCAGGTGCGCGGTCCTTCGGGCACCTCGACGTCGGCGGTGACGGTGAAGCCGAGCCGC
TCGTAGAAGGGGAGGTTGCGGGGCGCGGATGTCTCCAGGAAGGCGGGCACCCCGGCGCGCTCGGCCGCCT
CCACTCCGGGGAGCACGACGGCGCTGCCCAGACCCTTGCCCTGGTGGTCGGGCGAGACGCCGACGGTGGC
CAGGAACCACGCGGGCTCCTTGGGCCGGTGCGGCGCCAGGAGGCCTTCCATCTGTTGCTGCGCGGCCAGC
CGGGAACCGCTCAACTCGGCCATGCGCGGGCCGATCTCGGCGAACACCGCCCCCGCTTCGACGCTCTCCG
GCGTGGTCCAGACCGCCACCGCGGCGCCGTCGTCCGCGACCCACACCTTGCCGATGTCGAGCCCGACGCG
CGTGAGGAAGAGTTCTTGCAGCTCGGTGACCCGCTCGATGTGGCGGTCCGGATCGACGGTGTGGCGCGTG
GCGGGGTAGTCGGCGAACGCGGCGGCGAGGGTGCGTACGGCCCTGGGGACGTCGTCGCGGGTGGCGAGGC
GCACCGTGGGCTTGTACTCGGTCATGGTTTAGTTCCTCACCTTGTCGTATTATACTATGCCGATATACTA
TGCCGATGATTAATTGTCAACACGTGCTGATCAGATCCGAAAATGGATATACAAGCTCCCGGGAGCTTTT
TGCAAAAGCCTAGGCCTCCAAAAAAGCCTCCTCACTACTTCTGGAATAGCTCAGAGGCAGAGGCGGCCTC
GGCCTCTGCATAAATAAAAA
Features (pLannotate 1.2.2; 21 found; start..end, strand, type, name):
    252..360     -  rep_origin     f1 ori (fragment): f1 bacteriophage origin of replication; arrow indicates direction of (+) strand synthesis
    361..472     -  polyA_signal   bGH poly(A) signal: bovine growth hormone polyadenylation signal
    687..1364    -  CDS            IGHG1 (fragment): IGHG1_HUMAN - Experimental evidence at protein level: Swiss-Prot protein existence level 1. Constant region of immunoglobulin heavy chains. Immunoglobulins, also known as antibodies, are membrane-bound or secreted glycoproteins produced by B lymphocytes. In the recognition phase of humoral immunity, the membrane-bound immunoglobulins serve as receptors which, upon binding of a specific antigen, trigger the clonal expansion and differentiation of B lymphocytes into immunoglobulins- secreting plasma cells. Secreted immunoglobulins mediate the effector phase of humoral immunity, which results in
   1380..1733    -  CDS            SIGIRR (fragment): SIGIR_HUMAN - Experimental evidence at protein level: Swiss-Prot protein existence level 1. Acts as a negative regulator of the Toll-like and IL-1R receptor signaling pathways. Attenuates the recruitment of receptor- proximal signaling components to the TLR4 receptor, probably through an TIR-TIR domain interaction with TLR4. Through its extracellular domain interferes with the heterodimerization of Il1R1 and IL1RAP. From Homo sapiens (Human).
   1842..1879    -  CDS            IgH signal sequence (fragment): signal sequence from the mouse immunoglobulin heavy chain variable region
   1883..1901    -  promoter       SP6 promoter: promoter for bacteriophage SP6 RNA polymerase
   1953..1996    -  intron         CMV intron (fragment): modified intron A from human cytomegalovirus
   2132..2335    -  promoter       CMV promoter: human cytomegalovirus (CMV) immediate early promoter
   2336..2639    -  enhancer       CMV enhancer: human cytomegalovirus immediate early enhancer
   2882..2898    -  protein_bind   lac operator: The lac repressor binds to the lac operator to inhibit transcription in E. coli. This inhibition can be relieved by adding lactose or isopropyl-β-D-thiogalactopyranoside (IPTG). lac repressor encoded by lacI
   3354..3373    +  CDS            lacZα (fragment): LacZα fragment of β-galactosidase; lacZ fragment
   3398..3415    -  terminator     rrnB T2 terminator (fragment): transcription terminator T2 from the E. coli rrnB gene
   3640..4228    -  rep_origin     ori: high-copy-number ColE1/pMB1/pBR322/pUC origin of replication
   4339..4363    +  CDS            KanR (fragment): aminoglycoside phosphotransferase; aph(3')-Ia; confers resistance to kanamycin
   4393..4489    +  promoter       AmpR promoter (fragment): bla
   4492..5352    +  CDS            AmpR: β-lactamase; bla; confers resistance to ampicillin, carbenicillin, and related antibiotics
   5405..5526    -  polyA_signal   SV40 poly(A) signal: SV40 polyadenylation signal
   5521..5646    -  CDS            ble (fragment): BLE_KLEPN - Experimental evidence at protein level: Swiss-Prot protein existence level 1. Binding protein with a strong affinity to the bleomycin family of antibiotics. Binds to CL990; an antimitotic-antibiotic compound. From Klebsiella pneumoniae.
   5656..6255    -  CDS            PuroR (fragment): puromycin N-acetyltransferase; pac from Streptomyces; confers resistance to puromycin
   6274..6321    -  promoter       EM7 promoter: synthetic bacterial promoter&nbsp
   6369..238     -  promoter       SV40 promoter (across the origin): SV40 enhancer and early promoter
