[The description below was written by a language model from this plasmid's Addgene catalogue record and pLannotate feature annotations shown in this document.]
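Description:
pD649-HAsp-SIGIRR-Fc(DAPA)-AviTag-6xHis is a mammalian expression plasmid built on the pD649 backbone for producing a secreted, Fc-fused form of the extracellular domain of human SIGIRR (also known as IL-1R8 or TIR8), a negative regulator of Toll-like and IL-1 receptor signalling. It is maintained in E. coli at high copy through a ColE1/pUC-type origin and selected with ampicillin via the β-lactamase gene. The sequenced record is about 6.5 kb.

Expression is driven by the CMV immediate-early enhancer and promoter, followed by a fragment of CMV intron A. An SP6 promoter sits just upstream of the coding region and would allow in vitro transcription. The "HAsp" in the name refers to the leader peptide, and the annotation software detects a signal sequence in this position, matching it partially to a mouse immunoglobulin heavy chain leader. This leader directs the protein into the secretory pathway. The 354 bp SIGIRR ectodomain insert is flanked by preserved restriction sites and is joined in frame to a human IgG1 Fc region carrying the D265A and P329A (DAPA) substitutions, which are generally used to reduce Fc effector functions. The Fc is followed by an AviTag for site-specific biotinylation and a 6xHis tag for metal-affinity purification, although these short tags are not annotated in the feature table. A bGH polyadenylation signal terminates the transcript.

A second cassette places a puromycin resistance gene under SV40 and EM7 promoters with an SV40 poly(A) signal, which could support selection in mammalian cells. The remaining short annotated fragments (f1 ori, KanR, ble, lacZα) appear to be backbone remnants. The depositor notes that some plasmids in this collection may carry an IS4-like transposase upstream of the CMV promoter, but none is annotated here. The construct belongs to a collection made for mapping interactions among human immunoglobulin-superfamily cell-surface proteins.
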