Addgene plasmid #156493: pD649-HAsp-SIGIRR-Fc(DAPA)-AviTag-6xHis
Purpose: Mammalian expression of cell-surface protein extracellular domain fused to Fc(DAPA)-Avi-6xHis. Protein is secreted from cells.
Depositing lab: Chris Garcia. Depositing organization: Stanford University. Publication: A Human IgSF Cell-Surface Interactome Reveals a Complex Network of Protein-Protein Interactions. Wojtowicz WM, Vielmetter J, Fernandes RA, Siepe DH, Eastman CL, Chisholm GB, Cox S, Klock H, Anderson PW, Rue SM, Miller JJ, Glaser SM, Bragstad ML, Vance J, Lam AW, Lesley SA, Zinn K, Garcia KC. Cell. 2020 Aug 20;182(4):1027-1043.e17. doi: 10.1016/j.cell.2020.07.025. PubMed 32822567.
Backbone
  Vector backbone: pD649
  Backbone size w/o insert (bp): 6106
  Vector type: Mammalian Expression
Growth in bacteria
  Bacterial resistance: Ampicillin, 100 μg/mL
  Growth temperature: 37°C
  Growth strain: DH5alpha
  Copy number: High Copy
Gene/Insert
  Gene/Insert name: SIGIRR (alt name: SIGIR)
  Species: H. sapiens (human)
  Insert size (bp): 354
  Mutation: Fc region of human IgG contains D265A and P329A mutations (DAPA)
  Entrez Gene: SIGIRR (a.k.a. IL-1R8, TIR8)
  Promoter: CMV/SP6
  Tag / fusion protein: Fc(DAPA)-AviTag-6xHis (C terminal on backbone)
  Cloning method: Restriction Enzyme; 5′ cloning site GCGGCCGC (not destroyed); 3′ cloning site GGCGCGCC (not destroyed)
  Sequencing primers: 5′ ATTTAGGTGACACTATAG; 3′ CACGTACCAGTTGAACTTCACC
Resource information
  A portion of this plasmid was derived from a plasmid made by: synthesis by ThermoFisher
Terms and licenses: Academic/Nonprofit Terms; Industry Terms: Not Available to Industry
Depositor comments: Some plasmids in this collection may have an IS4-like element ISVsa5 family transposase upstream of the CMV promoter.
How to cite: pD649-HAsp-SIGIRR-Fc(DAPA)-AviTag-6xHis was a gift from Chris Garcia (Addgene plasmid # 156493 ; http://n2t.net/addgene:156493 ; RRID:Addgene_156493)
